LOCUS       Exported 3280 bp ds-DNA circular SYN 13-MAY-2021
DEFINITION  Multisite gateway vector for 3' tagging with constitutively active
            rab4a.
ACCESSION   .
VERSION     .
KEYWORDS    p3E-rab4a-CA
SOURCE      synthetic DNA construct
  ORGANISM  synthetic DNA construct
REFERENCE   1 (bases 1 to 3280)
  TITLE     Parton Lab Plasmids for in vivo cell biology in the zebrafish
REFERENCE   2 (bases 1 to 3280)
  AUTHORS   .
  TITLE     Direct Submission
  JOURNAL   Exported May 13, 2021 from SnapGene Server 1.1.58
            http://www.snapgene.com
FEATURES             Location/Qualifiers
     source          1..3280
                     /organism="synthetic DNA construct"
                     /mol_type="other DNA"
     protein_bind    complement(1..125)
                     /gene="mutant version of attR"
                     /label=attR2
                     /bound_moiety="LR Clonase(TM)"
                     /note="recombination site for the Gateway(R) LR reaction"
     protein_bind    complement(766..861)
                     /gene="mutant version of attL"
                     /label=attL3
                     /bound_moiety="LR Clonase(TM)"
                     /note="recombination site for the Gateway(R) LR reaction"
     primer_bind     complement(898..917)
                     /label=T7
                     /note="T7 promoter, forward primer"
     promoter        complement(899..917)
                     /label=T7 promoter
                     /note="promoter for bacteriophage T7 RNA polymerase"
     primer_bind     complement(922..938)
                     /label=M13 rev
                     /note="common sequencing primer, one of multiple similar
                     variants"
     primer_bind     complement(922..938)
                     /label=M13 Reverse
                     /note="In lacZ gene. Also called M13-rev"
     primer_bind     complement(1040..1059)
                     /label=pENTR-R
                     /note="pENTR vectors, reverse primer"
     CDS             1051..1860
                     /codon_start=1
                     /gene="aph(3')-Ia"
                     /product="aminoglycoside phosphotransferase"
                     /label=KanR
                     /note="confers resistance to kanamycin in bacteria or G418
                     (Geneticin(R)) in eukaryotes"
                     /translation="MSHIQRETSRPRLNSNMDADLYGYKWARDNVGQSGATIYRLYGKP
                     DAPELFLKHGKGSVANDVTDEMVRLNWLTEFMPLPTIKHFIRTPDDAWLLTTAIPGKTA
                     FQVLEEYPDSGENIVDALAVFLRRLHSIPVCNCPFNSDRVFRLAQAQSRMNNGLVDASD
                     FDDERNGWPVEQVWKEMHKLLPFSPDSVVTHGDFSLDNLIFDEGKLIGCIDVGRVGIAD
                     RYQDLAILWNCLGEFSPSLQKRLFQKYGIDNPDMNKLQFHLMLDEFF"
     primer_bind     complement(1118..1137)
                     /label=Kan-R
                     /note="Kanamycin resistance gene, reverse primer"
     rep_origin      2007..2595
                     /direction=RIGHT
                     /label=ori
                     /note="high-copy-number ColE1/pMB1/pBR322/pUC origin of
                     replication"
     primer_bind     2496..2515
                     /label=pBR322ori-F
                     /note="pBR322 origin, forward primer"
     primer_bind     2749..2766
                     /label=L4440
                     /note="L4440 vector, forward primer"
     terminator      2925..2952
                     /label=rrnB T2 terminator
                     /note="transcription terminator T2 from the E. coli rrnB
                     gene"
     terminator      3044..3130
                     /gene="Escherichia coli rrnB"
                     /label=rrnB T1 terminator
                     /note="transcription terminator T1 from the E. coli rrnB
                     gene"
     primer_bind     3179..3201
                     /label=M13/pUC Forward
                     /note="In lacZ gene"
     primer_bind     3193..3210
                     /label=M13 Forward
                     /note="In lacZ gene. Also called M13-F20 or M13 (-21)
                     Forward"
     primer_bind     3194..3210
                     /label=M13 fwd
                     /note="common sequencing primer, one of multiple similar
                     variants"
ORIGIN
        1 catagtgact gcatatgttg tgttttacag tattatgtag tctgtttttt atgcaaaatc
       61 taatttaata tattgatatt tatatcattt tacgtttctc gttcaacttt cttgtacaaa
      121 gtggtgtcag agacatacga tttcttgttt aagtttcttg tgattgggaa tgctggaaca
      181 ggaaaatcct gtcttcttca tcagttcata gaaaaaagat tcaaagatga ctcaaatcac
      241 actattgggg ttgaatttgg ttcgaagata atcagcgtgg tcaataagtt tgtaaagctc
      301 cagatctggg acacagcagg actggagcgt ttcaggtctg taactaggag ttattacaga
      361 ggcgcagcag gggctcttct agtctatgac atcactagtc gagaaacata caacgctcta
      421 accaactggc tgacagatgc ccggatgttg gccagtcaga acatagtgat catactatgt
      481 ggaaacaaga aggatctgga tgctgaccgc gaggtgacct ttctggaggc ttcacgcttc
      541 gctcaggaga atgagcttat gtttttggag accagtgctc tgacagggga gaatgtggag
      601 gaagctttcg tccagtgtgc tcgaaaaatc cttaacaaaa ttgaatcagg agagctggac
      661 ccagagcgga tgggttcagg aatccagtat ggagacgcgg ctcttcgaca gctgcgttca
      721 cccagacggg cacaagccga gagcatccag gagtgtggct gttaacaact ttattataca
      781 aagttggcat tataaaaaag cattgcttat caatttgttg caacgaacag gtcactatca
      841 gtcaaaataa aatcattatt tggagctcca tggtagcgtt aacgcggccg cgatatcccc
      901 tatagtgagt cgtattacat ggtcatagct gtttcctggc agctctggcc cgtgtctcaa
      961 aatctctgat gttacattgc acaagataaa aatatatcat catgaacaat aaaactgtct
     1021 gcttacataa acagtaatac aaggggtgtt atgagccata ttcaacggga aacgtcgagg
     1081 ccgcgattaa attccaacat ggatgctgat ttatatgggt ataaatgggc tcgcgataat
     1141 gtcgggcaat caggtgcgac aatctatcgc ttgtatggga agcccgatgc gccagagttg
     1201 tttctgaaac atggcaaagg tagcgttgcc aatgatgtta cagatgagat ggtcagacta
     1261 aactggctga cggaatttat gcctcttccg accatcaagc attttatccg tactcctgat
     1321 gatgcatggt tactcaccac tgcgatcccc ggaaaaacag cattccaggt attagaagaa
     1381 tatcctgatt caggtgaaaa tattgttgat gcgctggcag tgttcctgcg ccggttgcat
     1441 tcgattcctg tttgtaattg tccttttaac agcgatcgcg tatttcgtct cgctcaggcg
     1501 caatcacgaa tgaataacgg tttggttgat gcgagtgatt ttgatgacga gcgtaatggc
     1561 tggcctgttg aacaagtctg gaaagaaatg cataaacttt tgccattctc accggattca
     1621 gtcgtcactc atggtgattt ctcacttgat aaccttattt ttgacgaggg gaaattaata
     1681 ggttgtattg atgttggacg agtcggaatc gcagaccgat accaggatct tgccatccta
     1741 tggaactgcc tcggtgagtt ttctccttca ttacagaaac ggctttttca aaaatatggt
     1801 attgataatc ctgatatgaa taaattgcag tttcatttga tgctcgatga gtttttctaa
     1861 tcagaattgg ttaattggtt gtaacactgg cagagcatta cgctgacttg acgggacggc
     1921 gcaagctcat gaccaaaatc ccttaacgtg agttacgcgt cgttccactg agcgtcagac
     1981 cccgtagaaa agatcaaagg atcttcttga gatccttttt ttctgcgcgt aatctgctgc
     2041 ttgcaaacaa aaaaaccacc gctaccagcg gtggtttgtt tgccggatca agagctacca
     2101 actctttttc cgaaggtaac tggcttcagc agagcgcaga taccaaatac tgttcttcta
     2161 gtgtagccgt agttaggcca ccacttcaag aactctgtag caccgcctac atacctcgct
     2221 ctgctaatcc tgttaccagt ggctgctgcc agtggcgata agtcgtgtct taccgggttg
     2281 gactcaagac gatagttacc ggataaggcg cagcggtcgg gctgaacggg gggttcgtgc
     2341 acacagccca gcttggagcg aacgacctac accgaactga gatacctaca gcgtgagcta
     2401 tgagaaagcg ccacgcttcc cgaagggaga aaggcggaca ggtatccggt aagcggcagg
     2461 gtcggaacag gagagcgcac gagggagctt ccagggggaa acgcctggta tctttatagt
     2521 cctgtcgggt ttcgccacct ctgacttgag cgtcgatttt tgtgatgctc gtcagggggg
     2581 cggagcctat ggaaaaacgc cagcaacgcg gcctttttac ggttcctggc cttttgctgg
     2641 ccttttgctc acatgttctt tcctgcgtta tcccctgatt ctgtggataa ccgtattacc
     2701 gcctttgagt gagctgatac cgctcgccgc agccgaacga ccgagcgcag cgagtcagtg
     2761 agcgaggaag cggaagagcg cccaatacgc aaaccgcctc tccccgcgcg ttggccgatt
     2821 cattaatgca gctggcacga caggtttccc gactggaaag cgggcagtga gcgcaacgca
     2881 attaatacgc gtaccgctag ccaggaagag tttgtagaaa cgcaaaaagg ccatccgtca
     2941 ggatggcctt ctgcttagtt tgatgcctgg cagtttatgg cgggcgtcct gcccgccacc
     3001 ctccgggccg ttgcttcaca acgttcaaat ccgctcccgg cggatttgtc ctactcagga
     3061 gagcgttcac cgacaaacaa cagataaaac gaaaggccca gtcttccgac tgagcctttc
     3121 gttttatttg atgcctggca gttccctact ctcgcgttaa cgctagcatg gatgttttcc
     3181 cagtcacgac gttgtaaaac gacggccagt cttaagctcg ggccctgcag ctctagagct
     3241 cgaattctac aggtcactaa taccatctaa gtagttggtt
//
