>Addgene plasmid #109736 | p3E-rab4a-CA | depositor full sequence | sequence record 206673 | Full Sequence
CTTTCCTGCGTTATCCCCTGATTCTGTGGATAACCGTATTACCGCCTTTGAGTGAGCTGATACCGCTCGC
CGCAGCCGAACGACCGAGCGCAGCGAGTCAGTGAGCGAGGAAGCGGAAGAGCGCCCAATACGCAAACCGC
CTCTCCCCGCGCGTTGGCCGATTCATTAATGCAGCTGGCACGACAGGTTTCCCGACTGGAAAGCGGGCAG
TGAGCGCAACGCAATTAATACGCGTACCGCTAGCCAGGAAGAGTTTGTAGAAACGCAAAAAGGCCATCCG
TCAGGATGGCCTTCTGCTTAGTTTGATGCCTGGCAGTTTATGGCGGGCGTCCTGCCCGCCACCCTCCGGG
CCGTTGCTTCACAACGTTCAAATCCGCTCCCGGCGGATTTGTCCTACTCAGGAGAGCGTTCACCGACAAA
CAACAGATAAAACGAAAGGCCCAGTCTTCCGACTGAGCCTTTCGTTTTATTTGATGCCTGGCAGTTCCCT
ACTCTCGCGTTAACGCTAGCATGGATGTTTTCCCAGTCACGACGTTGTAAAACGACGGCCAGTCTTAAGC
TCGGGCCCTGCAGCTCTAGAGCTCGAATTCTACAGGTCACTAATACCATCTAAGTAGTTGGTTCATAGTG
ACTGCATATGTTGTGTTTTACAGTATTATGTAGTCTGTTTTTTATGCAAAATCTAATTTAATATATTGAT
ATTTATATCATTTTACGTTTCTCGTTCAACTTTCTTGTACAAAGTGGTGTCAGAGACATACGATTTCTTG
TTTAAGTTTCTTGTGATTGGGAATGCTGGAACAGGAAAATCCTGTCTTCTTCATCAGTTCATAGAAAAAA
GATTCAAAGATGACTCAAATCACACTATTGGGGTTGAATTTGGTTCGAAGATAATCAGCGTGGTCAATAA
GTTTGTAAAGCTCCAGATCTGGGACACAGCAGGACTGGAGCGTTTCAGGTCTGTAACTAGGAGTTATTAC
AGAGGCGCAGCAGGGGCTCTTCTAGTCTATGACATCACTAGTCGAGAAACATACAACGCTCTAACCAACT
GGCTGACAGATGCCCGGATGTTGGCCAGTCAGAACATAGTGATCATACTATGTGGAAACAAGAAGGATCT
GGATGCTGACCGCGAGGTGACCTTTCTGGAGGCTTCACGCTTCGCTCAGGAGAATGAGCTTATGTTTTTG
GAGACCAGTGCTCTGACAGGGGAGAATGTGGAGGAAGCTTTCGTCCAGTGTGCTCGAAAAATCCTTAACA
AAATTGAATCAGGAGAGCTGGACCCAGAGCGGATGGGTTCAGGAATCCAGTATGGAGACGCGGCTCTTCG
ACAGCTGCGTTCACCCAGACGGGCACAAGCCGAGAGCATCCAGGAGTGTGGCTGTTAACAACTTTATTAT
ACAAAGTTGGCATTATAAAAAAGCATTGCTTATCAATTTGTTGCAACGAACAGGTCACTATCAGTCAAAA
TAAAATCATTATTTGGAGCTCCATGGTAGCGTTAACGCGGCCGCGATATCCCCTATAGTGAGTCGTATTA
CATGGTCATAGCTGTTTCCTGGCAGCTCTGGCCCGTGTCTCAAAATCTCTGATGTTACATTGCACAAGAT
AAAAATATATCATCATGAACAATAAAACTGTCTGCTTACATAAACAGTAATACAAGGGGTGTTATGAGCC
ATATTCAACGGGAAACGTCGAGGCCGCGATTAAATTCCAACATGGATGCTGATTTATATGGGTATAAATG
GGCTCGCGATAATGTCGGGCAATCAGGTGCGACAATCTATCGCTTGTATGGGAAGCCCGATGCGCCAGAG
TTGTTTCTGAAACATGGCAAAGGTAGCGTTGCCAATGATGTTACAGATGAGATGGTCAGACTAAACTGGC
TGACGGAATTTATGCCTCTTCCGACCATCAAGCATTTTATCCGTACTCCTGATGATGCATGGTTACTCAC
CACTGCGATCCCCGGAAAAACAGCATTCCAGGTATTAGAAGAATATCCTGATTCAGGTGAAAATATTGTT
GATGCGCTGGCAGTGTTCCTGCGCCGGTTGCATTCGATTCCTGTTTGTAATTGTCCTTTTAACAGCGATC
GCGTATTTCGTCTCGCTCAGGCGCAATCACGAATGAATAACGGTTTGGTTGATGCGAGTGATTTTGATGA
CGAGCGTAATGGCTGGCCTGTTGAACAAGTCTGGAAAGAAATGCATAAACTTTTGCCATTCTCACCGGAT
TCAGTCGTCACTCATGGTGATTTCTCACTTGATAACCTTATTTTTGACGAGGGGAAATTAATAGGTTGTA
TTGATGTTGGACGAGTCGGAATCGCAGACCGATACCAGGATCTTGCCATCCTATGGAACTGCCTCGGTGA
GTTTTCTCCTTCATTACAGAAACGGCTTTTTCAAAAATATGGTATTGATAATCCTGATATGAATAAATTG
CAGTTTCATTTGATGCTCGATGAGTTTTTCTAATCAGAATTGGTTAATTGGTTGTAACACTGGCAGAGCA
TTACGCTGACTTGACGGGACGGCGCAAGCTCATGACCAAAATCCCTTAACGTGAGTTACGCGTCGTTCCA
CTGAGCGTCAGACCCCGTAGAAAAGATCAAAGGATCTTCTTGAGATCCTTTTTTTCTGCGCGTAATCTGC
TGCTTGCAAACAAAAAAACCACCGCTACCAGCGGTGGTTTGTTTGCCGGATCAAGAGCTACCAACTCTTT
TTCCGAAGGTAACTGGCTTCAGCAGAGCGCAGATACCAAATACTGTCCTTCTAGTGTAGCCGTAGTTAGG
CCACCACTTCAAGAACTCTGTAGCACCGCCTACATACCTCGCTCTGCTAATCCTGTTACCAGTGGCTGCT
GCCAGTGGCGATAAGTCGTGTCTTACCGGGTTGGACTCAAGACGATAGTTACCGGATAAGGCGCAGCGGT
CGGGCTGAACGGGGGGTTCGTGCACACAGCCCAGCTTGGAGCGAACGACCTACACCGAACTGAGATACCT
ACAGCGTGAGCATTGAGAAAGCGCCACGCTTCCCGAAGGGAGAAAGGCGGACAGGTATCCGGTAAGCGGC
AGGGTCGGAACAGGAGAGCGCACGAGGGAGCTTCCAGGGGGAAACGCCTGGTATCTTTATAGTCCTGTCG
GGTTTCGCCACCTCTGACTTGAGCGTCGATTTTTGTGATGCTCGTCAGGGGGGCGGAGCCTATGGAAAAA
CGCCAGCAACGCGGCCTTTTTACGGTTCCTGGCCTTTTGCTGGCCTTTTGCTCACATGTT
Features (pLannotate 1.2.2; 11 found; start..end, strand, type, name):
    121..213     +  CDS            lacI (fragment): lac repressor; lacI; The lac repressor binds to the lac operator to inhibit transcription in E. coli. This inhibition can be relieved by adding lactose or isopropyl-β-D-thiogalactopyranoside (IPTG).
    268..295     -  terminator     rrnB T2 terminator: transcription terminator T2 from the E. coli rrnB gene
    427..470     +  terminator     rrnB T1 terminator: Escherichia coli rrnB; transcription terminator T1 from the E. coli rrnB gene
    517..553     -  CDS            lacZα (fragment): LacZα fragment of β-galactosidase; lacZ fragment
    624..748     -  protein_bind   attR2: mutant version of attR; recombination site for the Gateway® LR reaction LR Clonase™
    750..1385    +  CDS            RAB4A: RAB4A_HUMAN - Also known as RAB4. Experimental evidence at protein level: Swiss-Prot protein existence level 1. Small GTPase which cycles between an active GTP-bound and an inactive GDP-bound state (PubMed:15907487, PubMed:16034420). Involved in protein transport (PubMed:29425100). Plays a role in vesicular traffic. Mediates VEGFR2 endosomal trafficking to enhance VEGFR2 signaling (PubMed:29425100). Acts as a regulator of platelet alpha- granule release during activation and aggregation of platelets (By similarity). From Homo sapiens (Human).
   1389..1409    -  protein_bind   attB3: mutant version of attB; core recombination site for the Gateway® BP reaction BP Clonase™
   1400..1485    -  protein_bind   attL1 (fragment): mutant version of attL; recombination site for the Gateway® LR reaction LR Clonase™
   1522..1540    -  promoter       T7 promoter: promoter for bacteriophage T7 RNA polymerase
   1674..2483    +  CDS            KanR: aminoglycoside phosphotransferase; aph(3')-Ia; confers resistance to kanamycin in bacteria or G418 (Geneticin®) in eukaryotes
   2630..3218    +  rep_origin     ori: high-copy-number ColE1/pMB1/pBR322/pUC origin of replication
