[The description below was written by a language model from this plasmid's Addgene catalogue record, the feature table of its GenBank file and pLannotate feature annotations shown in this document.]
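Description:
p3E-rab4a-CA is a 3,280 bp Gateway 3' entry clone built on the pDONR P2R-P3 backbone and intended for multisite Gateway assembly of zebrafish expression constructs. It is maintained in E. coli as a high-copy plasmid through a ColE1/pUC-type origin and is selected with kanamycin via the aph(3')-Ia aminoglycoside phosphotransferase gene. The backbone also carries the rrnB T1 and T2 transcription terminators, which insulate the cloning region from read-through transcription. A T7 promoter and M13 forward and reverse primer sites flank the cassette for sequencing.

The insert is the zebrafish rab4a coding sequence, about 640 bp, lying between the attR2 and attL3 recombination sites. The automated annotation labels this ORF by similarity to human RAB4A, but the catalogue entry gives the species as D. rerio. Rab4a is a small GTPase that cycles between GTP- and GDP-bound states and acts in endosomal vesicle trafficking. This version is described as constitutively active, although the record does not state the specific amino-acid substitution.

The plasmid has no eukaryotic promoter of its own. In an LR Clonase reaction, the attR2/attL3-flanked fragment combines with a 5' entry clone supplying a promoter, a middle entry clone such as a fluorescent protein or other tag, and a destination vector. This places rab4a-CA at the 3' end of the assembled open reading frame as a C-terminal fusion partner. The construct belongs to a plasmid set for in vivo cell biology in zebrafish, and the associated publication used such tools to screen trafficking components in T-tubule formation.
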