Addgene plasmid #109736: p3E-rab4a-CA
Purpose: Multisite gateway vector for 3' tagging with constitutively active rab4a
Depositing lab: Rob Parton. Depositing organization: University of Queensland, Institute for Molecular Bioscience. Publication: In vivo cell biological screening identifies an endocytic capture mechanism for T-tubule formation. Hall TE, Martel N, Ariotti N, Xiong Z, Lo HP, Ferguson C, Rae J, Lim YW, Parton RG. Nat Commun. 2020 Jul 24;11(1):3711. doi: 10.1038/s41467-020-17486-w. PubMed 32709891.
Backbone
  Vector backbone: pDONR p2R-p3
  Vector type: Zebrafish plasmids
Growth in bacteria
  Bacterial resistance: Kanamycin, 50 μg/mL
  Growth temperature: 37°C
  Growth strain: DH5alpha
  Copy number: High Copy
Gene/Insert
  Gene/Insert name: rab4a
  Species: D. rerio (zebrafish)
  Mutation: constitutively active
  Entrez Gene: rab4a (a.k.a. fc93b03, wu:fc93b03)
  Cloning method: Gateway Cloning
Terms and licenses: Academic/Nonprofit Terms; Industry Terms: Not Available to Industry
How to cite: p3E-rab4a-CA was a gift from Rob Parton (Addgene plasmid # 109736 ; http://n2t.net/addgene:109736 ; RRID:Addgene_109736)
